Addgene plasmid #23367: pDONR223-FLJ25006
Depositing lab: William Hahn & David Root. Depositing organization: Dana-Farber Cancer Institute. Publication: COT drives resistance to RAF inhibition through MAP kinase pathway reactivation. Johannessen CM, Boehm JS, Kim SY, Thomas SR, Wardwell L, Johnson LA, Emery CM, Stransky N, Cogdill AP, Barretina J, Caponigro G, Hieronymus H, Murray RR, Salehi-Ashtiani K, Hill DE, Vidal M, Zhao JJ, Yang X, Alkan O, Kim S, Harris JL, Wilson CJ, Myer VE, Finan PM, Root DE, Roberts TM, Golub T, Flaherty KT, Dummer R, Weber BL, Sellers WR, Schlegel R, Wargo JA, Hahn WC, Garraway LA. Nature. 2010 Dec 16;468(7326):968-72. doi: 10.1038/nature09627 PubMed 21107320.
Backbone
  Vector backbone: pDONR223
  Backbone manufacturer: Invitrogen
  Backbone size w/o insert (bp): 5005
  Vector type: Gateway Donor vector
Growth in bacteria
  Bacterial resistance: Spectinomycin, 50 μg/mL
  Growth temperature: 37°C
  Growth strain: DH5alpha
  Copy number: High Copy
Gene/Insert
  Gene/Insert name: FLJ25006 (alt name: hypothetical protein FLJ25006)
  Species: H. sapiens (human)
  Insert size (bp): 825
  Entrez Gene: SGK494 (a.k.a. FLJ25006, FLJ78978, MGC39533)
  Cloning method: Gateway Cloning
  Sequencing primers: 5′ M13pUC-fwd; 3′ M13rev
Terms and licenses: Academic/Nonprofit Terms; Industry Terms: Not Available to Industry
Depositor comments: The ORF has no Stop codon. This design enables easy recombination into a destination vector to add an epitope tag of choice and Stop codon to the ORF. Do NOT use this plasmid directly for transfections. A set of 4 custom lentiviral vectors is available ( pLX301 (http://www.addgene.org/25895/) , pLX302 (http://www.addgene.org/25896/) , pLX303 (http://www.addgene.org/25897/) , pLX304 (http://www.addgene.org/25890/) ) to be used to express these ORFs in mammalian cells. These plasmids are not included in the kit and must be ordered separately.
How to cite: pDONR223-FLJ25006 was a gift from William Hahn & David Root (Addgene plasmid # 23367 ; http://n2t.net/addgene:23367 ; RRID:Addgene_23367)
