[The description below was written by a language model from this plasmid's Addgene catalogue record.]
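Description:
pDONR223-FLJ25006 is a Gateway entry clone built in the pDONR223 donor vector backbone (about 5 kb without insert). It is a high-copy bacterial plasmid maintained in E. coli under spectinomycin selection. The record includes no feature table, so the origin of replication and other backbone elements are not itemised. It is a cloning and storage vehicle, not an expression construct. No promoter driving the insert in mammalian cells is recorded, and the depositor notes explicitly say it should not be transfected directly.

The insert is an 825 bp human open reading frame annotated as hypothetical protein FLJ25006, which corresponds to the Entrez gene SGK494. It was introduced by Gateway recombination, which in a donor vector normally leaves the ORF flanked by attL sites that allow transfer into attR-containing destination vectors by an LR reaction. M13 forward and reverse priming sites on either side of the insert are used for sequence verification. The ORF was deliberately cloned without a stop codon, so that after transfer the reading frame continues into whatever C-terminal epitope tag and stop codon the destination vector supplies.

The clone belongs to a collection of ORFs associated with a study of MAP kinase pathway reactivation as a route to resistance against RAF inhibition. Its intended use is as a source clone for shuttling the ORF into expression vectors. The depositors point to a companion set of lentiviral destination vectors (pLX301 to pLX304), obtained separately, for expressing these ORFs in mammalian cells.
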