>Addgene plasmid #23367 | pDONR223-FLJ25006 | depositor partial sequence | sequence record 10992 | Author sequence
ATGGGAGCAGTAAGCTGTCGGCAGGGGCAGCACACCCAGCAGGGGGAACACACCCGGGTGGCTGTCCCTC
ACAAGCAGGGTGGCAACATCCGGGGTCCCTGGGCCCGAGGCTGGAAGAGCCTCTGGACAGGTTTGGGAAC
CATCAGGTCAGATCTGGAAGAACTCTGGGAACTACGGGGGCACCACTATCTGCACCAGGAATCCCTAAAG
CCAGCCCCAGTACTGGTAGAGAAGCCTCTGCCAGAGTGGCCAGTGCCTCAGTTCATCAACCTCTTTCTAC
CAGAGTTTCCCATTAGGCCCATTAGGGGGCAGCAGCAGCTGAAGATTTTAGGCCTCGTGGCTAAAGGCTC
CTTTGGAACTGTCCTCAAGGTGCTAGATTGCACCCAGAAAGCTGTATTTGCAGTGAAGGTGGTGCCCAAG
GTAAAGGTCCTACAGAGGGATACCGTGAGGCAGTGCAAAGAGGAGGTTAGCATCCAGCGACAGATCAACC
ATCCCTTTGTACACAGCTTGGGGGACAGCTGGCAGGGAAAACGGCACCTTTTCATTATGTGTAGCTACTG
CAGCACAGATCTGTACTCCCTTTGGTCGGCTGTTGGCTGCTTTCCTGAGGCTTCCATCCGTCTCTTTGCT
GCCGAGTTGGTGCTGGTACTGTGTTATCTCCATGACTTGGGCATCATGCATCGAGATGTGAAGATGGAGA
ATATTCTTCTAGATGAACGAGGCCATCTGAAACTGACAGACTTTGGTCTGTCCCGCCACGTGCCCCAGGG
AGCTCAAGCCTACACTATCTGTGGCACTCTTCAGTACATGGGTGAGAGAGGTTTG
