>Addgene plasmid #23367 | pDONR223-FLJ25006 | addgene partial sequence | sequence record 29242 | 23367 with M13pUC-fwd
AATGATTTTATTTTGACTGATAGTGACCTGTTCGTTGCAACAAATTGATGAGCAATGCTTTTTTATAATG
CCAACTTTGTACAAAAAAGTTGGCACCATGGGAGCAGTAAGCTGTCGGCAGGGGCAGCACACCCAGCAGG
GGGAACACACCCGGGTGGCTGTCCCTCACAAGCAGGGTGGCAACATCCGGGGTCCCTGGGCCCGAGGCTG
GAAGAGCCTCTGGACAGGTTTGGGAACCATCAGGTCAGATCTGGAAGAACTCTGGGAACTACGGGGGCAC
CACTATCTGCACCAGGAATCCCTAAAGCCAGCCCCAGTACTGGTAGAGAAGCCTCTGCCAGAGTGGCCAG
TGCCTCAGTTCATCAACCTCTTTCTACCAGAGTTTCCCATTAGGCCCATTAGGGGGCAGCAGCAGCTGAA
GATTTTAGGCCTCGTGGCTAAAGGCTCCTTTGGAACTGTCCTCAAGGTGCTAGATTGCACCCAGAAAGCT
GTATTTGCAGTGAAGGTGGTGCCCAAGGTAAAGGTCCTACAGAGGGATACCGTGAGGCAGTGCAAAGAGG
A
